Addgene plasmid #187895: PB-PEmax SpG
Purpose: All-in-one prime editor piggyBac transposon with PEmax, SpG variant
Depositing lab: Tobias Cantz. Publication: A selectable all-in-one CRISPR prime editing piggyBac transposon allows for highly efficient gene editing in human cell lines. Eggenschwiler R, Gschwendtberger T, Felski C, Jahn C, Langer F, Sterneckert J, Hermann A, Luhmann J, Steinemann D, Haase A, Martin U, Petri S, Cantz T. Sci Rep. 2021 Nov 12;11(1):22154. doi: 10.1038/s41598-021-01689-2. PubMed 34773059.
Backbone
  Vector backbone: pEX-A2
  Backbone manufacturer: Eurofins Genomics
  Backbone size w/o insert (bp): 5120
  Total vector size (bp): 13175
  Modifications to backbone: addition of 3' and 5' piggyBac repeats, addition of pU6-pegRNA(B12B) sequence, addition of CAG promoter, addition of bGH (pA)
  Vector type: Mammalian Expression, CRISPR, Synthetic Biology ; piggyBac transposon
  Selectable markers: Puromycin ; thymidine kinase
Growth in bacteria
  Bacterial resistance: Ampicillin, 100 μg/mL
  Growth temperature: 30°C
  Growth strain: NEB Stable
  Growth instructions: It is highly recommened to use NEB Stable at 30°C. Cloning efficiency and stability of plasmid can be compromised when using other strains / higher temperatures!
  Copy number: Unknown
Gene/Insert
  Gene/Insert name: SpCas9_H840A_KK_SpG-MMLV-RT_co-P2A-PAC_dTK
  Species: Synthetic
  Insert size (bp): 8055
  Promoter: CAG
  Tag / fusion protein: BPSV40 NLS (N terminal on insert); BPSV40 NLS (C terminal on insert); c-Myc NLS (C terminal on insert)
  Cloning method: Ligation Independent Cloning
  Sequencing primers: 5′ GGGCAAGTCCAAGAAACTG
Terms and licenses: Academic/Nonprofit Terms; Industry Terms: Not Available to Industry
How to cite: PB-PEmax SpG was a gift from Tobias Cantz (Addgene plasmid # 187895 ; http://n2t.net/addgene:187895 ; RRID:Addgene_187895)
