[The description below was written by a language model from this plasmid's Addgene catalogue record and pLannotate feature annotations shown in this document.]
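Description:
PB-PEmax SpG is an all-in-one prime editing vector built as a piggyBac transposon in the pEX-A2 backbone, intended for stable delivery into mammalian (human) cell lines. It is about 13.2 kb and is propagated in E. coli through a high-copy ColE1/pUC-type origin with ampicillin selection. The record notes that plasmid stability depends on the bacterial strain and temperature used. According to the catalogue entry, 5' and 3' piggyBac repeats were added to the backbone so that the cargo can be integrated into the genome by piggyBac transposase. These repeats were not picked up in the automated feature table, so their positions are not documented here.

The cargo has two expression units. A human U6 Pol III promoter drives a pegRNA cassette containing the S. pyogenes guide RNA scaffold. The record names this pegRNA "B12B" without further detail. Downstream, a CAG promoter (CMV enhancer, chicken β-actin promoter and chimeric intron) drives a single long open reading frame ending in a bGH polyadenylation signal. It encodes the PEmax-type editor: an SpCas9 H840A nickase carrying the SpG mutations, which relax PAM requirements, fused to a codon-optimised MMLV reverse transcriptase (annotated as a gag-pol fragment). The fusion is flanked by bipartite SV40 nuclear localisation signals, with an additional C-terminal c-Myc NLS.

A P2A peptide links the editor to a puromycin N-acetyltransferase–truncated HSV thymidine kinase fusion. This marker allows positive selection of transposon-bearing cells with puromycin. It also confers sensitivity to nucleoside analogues such as ganciclovir, which presumably permits counter-selection of cells that have lost the transposon after editing.
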