Features (pLannotate 1.2.2; 17 found; start..end, strand, type, name):
     17..257     +  promoter       U6 promoter: RNA polymerase III promoter for human U6 snRNA
    294..369     +  misc_RNA       gRNA scaffold: guide RNA scaffold for the Streptococcus pyogenes CRISPR/Cas9 system
    415..794     +  enhancer       CMV enhancer: human cytomegalovirus immediate early enhancer
    796..1071    +  promoter       chicken β-actin promoter: No description available
   1072..2088    +  intron         chimeric intron: chimera between introns from chicken β-actin and rabbit β-globin
   2154..2172    +  promoter       T7 promoter: promoter for bacteriophage T7 RNA polymerase
   2243..6343    +  CDS            Cas9: Cas9 (Csn1) endonuclease from the Streptococcus pyogenes Type II CRISPR/Cas system generates RNA-guided double strand breaks in DNA
   6446..8476    +  CDS            gag-pol (fragment): POL_MLVMS - Experimental evidence at protein level: Swiss-Prot protein existence level 1. [Integrase]: Catalyzes viral DNA integration into the host chromosome, by performing a series of DNA cutting and joining reactions. This enzyme activity takes place after virion entry into a cell and reverse transcription of the RNA genome in dsDNA. The first step in the integration process is 3' processing. This step requires a complex comprising the viral genome, matrix protein and integrase. This complex is called the pre-integration complex (PIC). The integrase protein removes 2 nucleotides from each
   8642..9238    +  CDS            PuroR (fragment): puromycin N-acetyltransferase; pac from Streptomyces; confers resistance to puromycin
   9245..10240   +  CDS            ΔTK: truncated herpes simplex virus thymidine kinase (Salomon et al., 1995) confers sensitivity to nucleoside analogs such as acyclovir or ganciclovir
  10268..10379   +  polyA_signal   bGH poly(A) signal: bovine growth hormone polyadenylation signal
  10804..11392   -  rep_origin     ori: high-copy-number ColE1/pMB1/pBR322/pUC origin of replication
  11563..12423   -  CDS            AmpR: β-lactamase; bla; confers resistance to ampicillin, carbenicillin, and related antibiotics
  12424..12528   -  promoter       AmpR promoter: bla
  12623..12658   +  CDS            rop (fragment): Rop protein, which maintains plasmids at low copy number; rop
  12760..12807   +  misc_feature   bom (fragment): basis of mobility region from pBR322
  13127..13144   +  protein_bind   attB1 (fragment): mutant version of attB; recombination site for the Gateway® BP reaction BP Clonase™
>Addgene plasmid #187895 | PB-PEmax SpG | addgene full sequence | sequence record 370756 | Addgene NGS Result
CAAGGTCGGGCAGGAAGAGGGCCTATTTCCCATGATTCCTTCATATTTGCATATACGATACAAGGCTGTT
AGAGAGATAATTAGAATTAATTTGACTGTAAACACAAAGATATTAGTACAAAATACGTGACGTAGAAAGT
AATAATTTCTTGGGTAGTTTGCAGTTTTAAAATTATGTTTTAAAATGGACTATCATATGCTTACCGTAAC
TTGAAAGTATTTCGATTTCTTGGCTTTATATATCTTGTGGAAAGGACGAAACACCGGGTCTTCGTGGAGC
TCATCGAAGACCTGTTTTAGAGCTAGAAATAGCAAGTTAAAATAAGGCTAGTCCGTTATCAACTTGAAAA
AGTGGCACCGAGTCGGTGCAGAGACCGAATCGACCAGAGGTCTCGTTTTTTTCTAGACGCTAGCGACATT
GATTATTGACTAGTTATTAATAGTAATCAATTACGGGGTCATTAGTTCATAGCCCATATATGGAGTTCCG
CGTTACATAACTTACGGTAAATGGCCCGCCTGGCTGACCGCCCAACGACCCCCGCCCATTGACGTCAATA
ATGACGTATGTTCCCATAGTAACGCCAATAGGGACTTTCCATTGACGTCAATGGGTGGAGTATTTACGGT
AAACTGCCCACTTGGCAGTACATCAAGTGTATCATATGCCAAGTACGCCCCCTATTGACGTCAATGACGG
TAAATGGCCCGCCTGGCATTATGCCCAGTACATGACCTTATGGGACTTTCCTACTTGGCAGTACATCTAC
GTATTAGTCATCGCTATTACCATGGTCGAGGTGAGCCCCACGTTCTGCTTCACTCTCCCCATCTCCCCCC
CCTCCCCACCCCCAATTTTGTATTTATTTATTTTTTAATTATTTTGTGCAGCGATGGGGGCGGGGGGGGG
GGGGGCGCGCGCCAGGCGGGGCGGGGCGGGGCGAGGGGCGGGGCGGGGCGAGGCGGAGAGGTGCGGCGGC
AGCCAATCAGAGCGGCGCGCTCCGAAAGTTTCCTTTTATGGCGAGGCGGCGGCGGCGGCGGCCCTATAAA
AAGCGAAGCGCGCGGCGGGCGGGAGTCGCTGCGCGCTGCCTTCGCCCCGTGCCCCGCTCCGCCGCCGCCT
CGCGCCGCCCGCCCCGGCTCTGACTGACCGCGTTACTCCCACAGGTGAGCGGGCGGGACGGCCCTTCTCC
TCCGGGCTGTAATTAGCGCTTGGTTTAATGACGGCTTGTTTCTTTTCTGTGGCTGCGTGAAAGCCTTGAG
GGGCTCCGGGAGGGCCCTTTGTGCGGGGGGAGCGGCTCGGGGGGTGCGTGCGTGTGTGTGTGCGTGGGGA
GCGCCGCGTGCGGCTCCGCGCTGCCCGGCGGCTGTGAGCGCTGCGGGCGCGGCGCGGGGCTTTGTGCGCT
CCGCAGTGTGCGCGAGGGGAGCGCGGCCGGGGGCGGTGCCCCGCGGTGCGGGGGGGGCTGCGAGGGGAAC
AAAGGCTGCGTGCGGGGTGTGTGCGTGGGGGGGTGAGCAGGGGGTGTGGGCGCGTCGGTCGGGCTGCAAC
CCCCCCTGCACCCCCCTCCCCGAGTTGCTGAGCACGGCCCGGCTTCGGGTGCGGGGCTCCGTACGGGGCG
TGGCGCGGGGCTCGCCGTGCCGGGCGGGGGGTGGCGGCAGGTGGGGGTGCCGGGCGGGGCGGGGCCGCCT
CGGGCCGGGGAGGGCTCGGGGGAGGGGCGCGGCGGCCCCCGGAGCGCCGGCGGCTGTCGAGGCGCGGCGA
GCCGCAGCCATTGCCTTTTATGGTAATCGTGCGAGAGGGCGCAGGGACTTCCTTTGTCCCAAATCTGTGC
GGAGCCGAAATCTGGGAGGCGCCGCCGCACCCCCTCTAGCGGGCGCGGGGCGAAGCGGTGCGGCGCCGGC
AGGAAGGAAATGGGCGGGGAGGGCCTTCGTGCGTCGCCGCGCCGCCGTCCCCTTCTCCCTCTCCAGCCTC
GGGGCTGTCCGCGGGGGGACGGCTGCCTTCGGGGGGGACGGGGCAGGGCGGGGTTCGGCTTCTGGCGTGT
GACCGGCGGCTCTAGAGCCTCTGCTAACCATGTTCATGCCTTCTTCTTTTTCCTACAGCTCCTGGGCAAC
GTGCTGGTTATTGTGCTGTCTCATCATTTTGGCAAAGAATTGATAGCGGCCGCTAATACGACTCACTATA
GGGAGAGCCGCCACCATGAAACGGACAGCCGACGGAAGCGAGTTCGAGTCACCAAAGAAGAAGCGGAAAG
TCGACAAGAAGTACAGCATCGGCCTGGACATCGGCACCAACTCTGTGGGCTGGGCCGTGATCACCGACGA
GTACAAGGTGCCCAGCAAGAAATTCAAGGTGCTGGGCAACACCGACCGGCACAGCATCAAGAAGAACCTG
ATCGGAGCCCTGCTGTTCGACAGCGGCGAAACAGCCGAGGCCACCCGGCTGAAGAGAACCGCCAGAAGAA
GATACACCAGACGGAAGAACCGGATCTGCTATCTGCAAGAGATCTTCAGCAACGAGATGGCCAAGGTGGA
CGACAGCTTCTTCCACAGACTGGAAGAGTCCTTCCTGGTGGAAGAGGATAAGAAGCACGAGCGGCACCCC
ATCTTCGGCAACATCGTGGACGAGGTGGCCTACCACGAGAAGTACCCCACCATCTACCACCTGAGAAAGA
AACTGGTGGACAGCACCGACAAGGCCGACCTGCGGCTGATCTATCTGGCCCTGGCCCACATGATCAAGTT
CCGGGGCCACTTCCTGATCGAGGGCGACCTGAACCCCGACAACAGCGACGTGGACAAGCTGTTCATCCAG
CTGGTGCAGACCTACAACCAGCTGTTCGAGGAAAACCCCATCAACGCCAGCGGCGTGGACGCCAAGGCCA
TCCTGTCTGCCAGACTGAGCAAGAGCAGAAAGCTGGAAAATCTGATCGCCCAGCTGCCCGGCGAGAAGAA
GAATGGCCTGTTCGGAAACCTGATTGCCCTGAGCCTGGGCCTGACCCCCAACTTCAAGAGCAACTTCGAC
CTGGCCGAGGATGCCAAACTGCAGCTGAGCAAGGACACCTACGACGACGACCTGGACAACCTGCTGGCCC
AGATCGGCGACCAGTACGCCGACCTGTTTCTGGCCGCCAAGAACCTGTCCGACGCCATCCTGCTGAGCGA
CATCCTGAGAGTGAACACCGAGATCACCAAGGCCCCCCTGAGCGCCTCTATGATCAAGAGATACGACGAG
CACCACCAGGACCTGACCCTGCTGAAAGCTCTCGTGCGGCAGCAGCTGCCTGAGAAGTACAAAGAGATTT
TCTTCGACCAGAGCAAGAACGGCTACGCCGGCTACATTGACGGCGGAGCCAGCCAGGAAGAGTTCTACAA
GTTCATCAAGCCCATCCTGGAAAAGATGGACGGCACCGAGGAACTGCTCGTGAAGCTGAAGAGAGAGGAC
CTGCTGCGGAAGCAGCGGACCTTCGACAACGGCAGCATCCCCCACCAGATCCACCTGGGAGAGCTGCACG
CCATTCTGCGGCGGCAGGAAGATTTTTACCCATTCCTGAAGGACAACCGGGAAAAGATCGAGAAGATCCT
GACCTTCCGCATCCCCTACTACGTGGGCCCTCTGGCCAGGGGAAACAGCAGATTCGCCTGGATGACCAGA
AAGAGCGAGGAAACCATCACCCCCTGGAACTTCGAGGAAGTGGTGGACAAGGGCGCTTCCGCCCAGAGCT
TCATCGAGCGGATGACCAACTTCGATAAGAACCTGCCCAACGAGAAGGTGCTGCCCAAGCACAGCCTGCT
GTACGAGTACTTCACCGTGTATAACGAGCTGACCAAAGTGAAATACGTGACCGAGGGAATGAGAAAGCCC
GCCTTCCTGAGCGGCGAGCAGAAAAAGGCCATCGTGGACCTGCTGTTCAAGACCAACCGGAAAGTGACCG
TGAAGCAGCTGAAAGAGGACTACTTCAAGAAAATCGAGTGCTTCGACTCCGTGGAAATCTCCGGCGTGGA
AGATCGGTTCAACGCCTCCCTGGGCACATACCACGATCTGCTGAAAATTATCAAGGACAAGGACTTCCTG
GACAATGAGGAAAACGAGGACATTCTGGAAGATATCGTGCTGACCCTGACACTGTTTGAGGACAGAGAGA
TGATCGAGGAACGGCTGAAAACCTATGCCCACCTGTTCGACGACAAAGTGATGAAGCAGCTGAAGCGGCG
GAGATACACCGGCTGGGGCAGGCTGAGCCGGAAGCTGATCAACGGCATCCGGGACAAGCAGTCCGGCAAG
ACAATCCTGGATTTCCTGAAGTCCGACGGCTTCGCCAACAGAAACTTCATGCAGCTGATCCACGACGACA
GCCTGACCTTTAAAGAGGACATCCAGAAAGCCCAGGTGTCCGGCCAGGGCGATAGCCTGCACGAGCACAT
TGCCAATCTGGCCGGCAGCCCCGCCATTAAGAAGGGCATCCTGCAGACAGTGAAGGTGGTGGACGAGCTC
GTGAAAGTGATGGGCCGGCACAAGCCCGAGAACATCGTGATCGAAATGGCCAGAGAGAACCAGACCACCC
AGAAGGGACAGAAGAACAGCCGCGAGAGAATGAAGCGGATCGAAGAGGGCATCAAAGAGCTGGGCAGCCA
GATCCTGAAAGAACACCCCGTGGAAAACACCCAGCTGCAGAACGAGAAGCTGTACCTGTACTACCTGCAG
AATGGGCGGGATATGTACGTGGACCAGGAACTGGACATCAACCGGCTGTCCGACTACGATGTGGACGCTA
TCGTGCCTCAGAGCTTTCTGAAGGACGACTCCATCGACAACAAGGTGCTGACCAGAAGCGACAAGAACCG
GGGCAAGAGCGACAACGTGCCCTCCGAAGAGGTCGTGAAGAAGATGAAGAACTACTGGCGGCAGCTGCTG
AACGCCAAGCTGATTACCCAGAGAAAGTTCGACAATCTGACCAAGGCCGAGAGAGGCGGCCTGAGCGAAC
TGGATAAGGCCGGCTTCATCAAGAGACAGCTGGTGGAAACCCGGCAGATCACAAAGCACGTGGCACAGAT
CCTGGACTCCCGGATGAACACTAAGTACGACGAGAATGACAAGCTGATCCGGGAAGTGAAAGTGATCACC
CTGAAGTCCAAGCTGGTGTCCGATTTCCGGAAGGATTTCCAGTTTTACAAAGTGCGCGAGATCAACAACT
ACCACCACGCCCACGACGCCTACCTGAACGCCGTCGTGGGAACCGCCCTGATCAAAAAGTACCCTAAGCT
GGAAAGCGAGTTCGTGTACGGCGACTACAAGGTGTACGACGTGCGGAAGATGATCGCCAAGAGCGAGCAG
GAAATCGGCAAGGCTACCGCCAAGTACTTCTTCTACAGCAACATCATGAACTTTTTCAAGACCGAGATTA
CCCTGGCCAACGGCGAGATCCGGAAGCGGCCTCTGATCGAGACAAACGGCGAAACCGGGGAGATCGTGTG
GGATAAGGGCCGGGATTTTGCCACCGTGCGGAAAGTGCTGAGCATGCCCCAAGTGAATATCGTGAAAAAG
ACCGAGGTGCAGACAGGCGGCTTCAGCAAAGAGTCTATCCTGCCCAAGAGGAACAGCGATAAGCTGATCG
CCAGAAAGAAGGACTGGGACCCTAAGAAGTACGGCGGCTTCCTGTGGCCCACCGTGGCCTATTCTGTGCT
GGTGGTGGCCAAAGTGGAAAAGGGCAAGTCCAAGAAACTGAAGAGTGTGAAAGAGCTGCTGGGGATCACC
ATCATGGAAAGAAGCAGCTTCGAGAAGAATCCCATCGACTTTCTGGAAGCCAAGGGCTACAAAGAAGTGA
AAAAGGACCTGATCATCAAGCTGCCTAAGTACTCCCTGTTCGAGCTGGAAAACGGCCGGAAGAGAATGCT
GGCCTCTGCCAAGCAGCTGCAGAAGGGAAACGAACTGGCCCTGCCCTCCAAATATGTGAACTTCCTGTAC
CTGGCCAGCCACTATGAGAAGCTGAAGGGCTCCCCCGAGGATAATGAGCAGAAACAGCTGTTTGTGGAAC
AGCACAAGCACTACCTGGACGAGATCATCGAGCAGATCAGCGAGTTCTCCAAGAGAGTGATCCTGGCCGA
CGCTAATCTGGACAAAGTGCTGTCCGCCTACAACAAGCACCGGGATAAGCCCATCAGAGAGCAGGCCGAG
AATATCATCCACCTGTTTACCCTGACCAATCTGGGAGCCCCTGCCGCCTTCAAGTACTTTGACACCACCA
TCGACCGGAAGCAGTACAGAAGCACCAAAGAGGTGCTGGACGCCACCCTGATCCACCAGAGCATCACCGG
CCTGTACGAGACACGGATCGACCTGTCTCAGCTGGGAGGCGACTCTGGAGGATCTAGCGGAGGATCCAAG
CGGACCGCCGACGGCTCTGAGTTCGAGAGCCCTAAGAAGAAAAGAAAGGTGAGCGGAGGCTCTAGCGGCG
GAAGCACCCTGAACATTGAGGACGAGTATAGACTGCATGAAACAAGCAAGGAACCCGACGTGTCCCTGGG
CTCCACCTGGCTGTCCGACTTTCCCCAGGCCTGGGCCGAGACAGGAGGAATGGGCCTGGCCGTGCGGCAG
GCACCCCTGATCATCCCTCTGAAGGCCACCTCTACACCCGTGAGCATCAAGCAGTACCCTATGTCTCAGG
AGGCCAGACTGGGCATCAAGCCTCACATCCAGAGGCTGCTGGACCAGGGCATCCTGGTGCCATGCCAGAG
CCCCTGGAACACACCACTGCTGCCCGTGAAGAAGCCAGGCACCAATGACTATAGACCCGTGCAGGATCTG
AGAGAGGTGAACAAGAGGGTGGAGGATATCCACCCCACCGTGCCCAACCCTTACAATCTGCTGTCCGGCC
TGCCCCCTTCTCACCAGTGGTATACAGTGCTGGACCTGAAGGATGCCTTCTTTTGTCTGAGACTGCACCC
TACCAGCCAGCCACTGTTCGCCTTTGAGTGGAGGGACCCTGAGATGGGCATCTCTGGCCAGCTGACCTGG
ACACGCCTGCCTCAGGGCTTCAAGAATAGCCCAACACTGTTTAACGAGGCCCTGCACCGCGACCTGGCAG
ATTTCCGCATCCAGCACCCAGATCTGATCCTGCTGCAGTACGTGGACGATCTGCTGCTGGCCGCCACCAG
CGAGCTGGATTGCCAGCAGGGAACACGCGCCCTGCTGCAGACCCTGGGAAACCTGGGATATAGGGCATCC
GCCAAGAAGGCCCAGATCTGTCAGAAGCAGGTGAAGTACCTGGGCTATCTGCTGAAGGAGGGCCAGAGAT
GGCTGACAGAGGCCAGGAAGGAGACAGTGATGGGCCAGCCAACACCCAAGACCCCAAGACAGCTGAGGGA
GTTCCTGGGCAAAGCAGGATTTTGCAGGCTGTTCATCCCAGGATTCGCAGAGATGGCAGCACCTCTGTAC
CCACTGACCAAGCCGGGCACCCTGTTTAATTGGGGCCCTGACCAGCAGAAGGCCTATCAGGAGATCAAGC
AGGCCCTGCTGACAGCACCAGCCCTGGGCCTGCCAGACCTGACCAAGCCTTTCGAGCTGTTTGTGGATGA
GAAGCAGGGCTACGCCAAGGGCGTGCTGACCCAGAAGCTGGGACCATGGAGACGGCCCGTGGCCTATCTG
TCCAAGAAGCTGGACCCAGTGGCAGCAGGATGGCCACCATGCCTGAGGATGGTGGCAGCAATCGCCGTGC
TGACAAAGGATGCCGGCAAGCTGACCATGGGACAGCCACTGGTCATCCTGGCACCACACGCAGTGGAGGC
CCTGGTGAAGCAGCCTCCAGATCGCTGGCTGTCTAACGCCCGGATGACACACTACCAGGCCCTGCTGCTG
GACACCGATCGCGTGCAGTTTGGCCCTGTGGTGGCCCTGAATCCAGCCACCCTGCTGCCTCTGCCAGAGG
AGGGCCTGCAGCACAACTGTCTGGACATCCTGGCAGAGGCACACGGAACAAGGCCAGACCTGACCGATCA
GCCCCTGCCTGACGCCGATCACACATGGTATACCGATGGAAGCTCCCTGCTGCAGGAGGGCCAGAGGAAG
GCAGGAGCAGCAGTGACCACAGAGACAGAAGTGATCTGGGCCAAGGCCCTGCCAGCAGGCACATCCGCCC
AGCGGGCCGAGCTGATCGCCCTGACCCAGGCCCTGAAGATGGCCGAGGGCAAGAAGCTGAACGTGTACAC
AGACTCCAGATATGCCTTCGCCACCGCACACATCCACGGAGAGATCTACAGGCGCCGGGGCTGGCTGACC
TCTGAGGGCAAGGAGATCAAGAACAAGGATGAGATCCTGGCCCTGCTGAAGGCCCTGTTTCTGCCCAAGC
GGCTGAGCATCATCCACTGTCCTGGACACCAGAAGGGACACTCCGCCGAGGCAAGGGGCAATCGGATGGC
CGACCAGGCCGCCAGAAAGGCTGCTATTACTGAAACTCCCGACACTTCCACTCTGCTGATTGAAAACTCC
TCCCCTTCTGGCGGCTCAAAAAGAACCGCCGACGGCAGCGAATTCGAGCCCAAGAAGAAGAGGAAAGTCG
GCTCTGGCCCTGCCGCTAAGAGAGTGAAGCTGGACGGCTCCGGCGCTACCAATTTCTCCCTGCTCAAGCA
AGCCGGAGACGTCGAGGAAAACCCAGGCCCAATGACCGAGTACAAGCCCACGGTGCGCCTCGCCACCCGC
GACGACGTCCCCAGGGCCGTACGCACCCTCGCCGCCGCGTTCGCCGACTACCCCGCCACGCGCCACACCG
TCGATCCGGACCGCCACATCGAGCGGGTCACCGAGCTGCAAGAACTCTTCCTCACGCGCGTCGGGCTCGA
CATCGGCAAGGTGTGGGTCGCGGACGACGGCGCCGCGGTGGCGGTCTGGACCACGCCGGAGAGCGTCGAA
GCGGGGGCGGTGTTCGCCGAGATCGGCCCGCGCATGGCCGAGTTGAGCGGTTCCCGGCTGGCCGCGCAGC
AACAGATGGAAGGCCTCCTGGCGCCGCACCGGCCCAAGGAGCCCGCGTGGTTCCTGGCCACCGTCGGCGT
CTCGCCCGACCACCAGGGCAAGGGTCTGGGCAGCGCCGTCGTGCTCCCCGGAGTGGAGGCGGCCGAGCGC
GCCGGGGTGCCCGCCTTCCTGGAGACATCCGCGCCCCGCAACCTCCCCTTCTACGAGCGGCTCGGCTTCA
CCGTCACCGCCGACGTCGAGGTGCCCGAAGGACCGCGCACCTGGTGCATGACCCGCAAGCCCGGTGCCGG
CTCCATGCCCACGCTACTGCGGGTTTATATAGACGGTCCTCACGGGATGGGGAAAACCACCACCACGCAA
CTGCTGGTGGCCCTGGGTTCGCGCGACGATATCGTCTACGTACCCGAGCCGATGACTTACTGGCAGGTGC
TGGGGGCTTCCGAGACAATCGCGAACATCTACACCACACAACACCGCCTCGACCAGGGTGAGATATCGGC
CGGGGACGCGGCGGTGGTAATGACAAGCGCCCAGATAACAATGGGCATGCCTTATGCCGTGACCGACGCC
GTTCTGGCTCCTCATATCGGGGGGGAGGCTGGGAGCTCACATGCCCCGCCCCCGGCCCTCACCCTCATCT
TCGACCGCCATCCCATCGCCGCCCTCCTGTGCTACCCGGCCGCGCGATACCTTATGGGCAGCATGACCCC
CCAGGCCGTGCTGGCGTTCGTGGCCCTCATCCCGCCGACCTTGCCCGGCACAAACATCGTGTTGGGGGCC
CTTCCGGAGGACAGACACATCGACCGCCTGGCCAAACGCCAGCGCCCCGGCGAGCGGCTTGACCTGGCTA
TGCTGGCCGCGATTCGCCGCGTTTACGGGCTGCTTGCCAATACGGTGCGGTATCTGCAGGGCGGCGGGTC
GTGGCGGGAGGATTGGGGACAGCTTTCGGGGACGGCCGTGCCGCCCCAGGGTGCCGAGCCCCAGAGCAAC
GCGGGCCCACGACCCCATATCGGGGACACGTTATTTACCCTGTTTCGGGCCCCCGAGTTGCTGGCCCCCA
ACGGCGACCTGTACAACGTGTTTGCCTGGGCCTTGGACGTCTTGGCCAAACGCCTCCGTCCCATGCACGT
CTTTATCCTGGATTACGACCAATCGCCCGCCGGCTGCCGGGACGCCCTGCTGCAACTTACCTCCGGGATG
GTCCAGACCCACGTCACCACCCCCGGCTCCATACCGACGATCTGCGACCTGGCGCGCACGTTTGCCCGGG
AGATGGGGGAGGCTAACTGAGCTCTAGAGCTCGCTGATCAGCCTCGACTGTGCCTTCTAGTTGCCAGCCA
TCTGTTGTTTGCCCCTCCCCCGTGCCTTCCTTGACCCTGGAAGGTGCCACTCCCACTGTCCTTTCCTAAT
AAAATGAGGAAATTGCATCGCATTGTCTGAGTAGGTGTCATTCTATTCTGGGGGGTGGGGTGGGGCAGGA
CAGCAAGGGGGAGGATTGGGAGGACAATAGCAGGCATGCTGGGGATGCGGTGGGCTCTATGGGGCGCGCC
TAAAAGTTTTGTTACTTTATAGAAGAAATTTTGAGTTTTTGTTTTTTTTTAATAAATAAATAAACATAAA
TAAATTGTTTGTTGAATTTATTATTAGTATGTAAGTGTAAATATAATAAAACTTAATATCTATTCAAATT
AATAAATAAACCTCGATATACAGACCGATAAAACACATGCGTCAATTTTACGCATGATTATCTTTAACGT
ACGTCACAATATGATTATCTTTCTAGGGTTAAACATGTGAGCAAAAGGCCAGCAAAAGGCCAGGAACCGT
AAAAAGGCCGCGTTGCTGGCGTTTTTCCATAGGCTCCGCCCCCCTGACGAGCATCACAAAAATCGACGCT
CAAGTCAGAGGTGGCGAAACCCGACAGGACTATAAAGATACCAGGCGTTTCCCCCTGGAAGCTCCCTCGT
GCGCTCTCCTGTTCCGACCCTGCCGCTTACCGGATACCTGTCCGCCTTTCTCCCTTCGGGAAGCGTGGCG
CTTTCTCATAGCTCACGCTGTAGGTATCTCAGTTCGGTGTAGGTCGTTCGCTCCAAGCTGGGCTGTGTGC
ACGAACCCCCCGTTCAGCCCGACCGCTGCGCCTTATCCGGTAACTATCGTCTTGAGTCCAACCCGGTAAG
ACACGACTTATCGCCACTGGCAGCAGCCACTGGTAACAGGATTAGCAGAGCGAGGTATGTAGGCGGTGCT
ACAGAGTTCTTGAAGTGGTGGCCTAACTACGGCTACACTAGAAGAACAGTATTTGGTATCTGCGCTCTGC
TGAAGCCAGTTACCTTCGGAAAAAGAGTTGGTAGCTCTTGATCCGGCAAACAAACCACCGCTGGTAGCGG
TGGTTTTTTTGTTTGCAAGCAGCAGATTACGCGCAGAAAAAAAGGATCTCAAGAAGATCCTTTGATCTTT
TCTACGGGGTCTGACGCTCAGTGGAACGAAAACTCACGTTAAGGGATTTTGGTCATGAGATTATCAAAAA
GGATCTTCACCTAGATCCTTTTAAATTAAAAATGAAGTTTTAAATCAATCTAAAGTATATATGAGTAAAC
TTGGTCTGACAGTTACCAATGCTTAATCAGTGAGGCACCTATCTCAGCGATCTGTCTATTTCGTTCATCC
ATAGTTGCCTGACTCCCCGTCGTGTAGATAACTACGATACGGGAGGGCTTACCATCTGGCCCCAGTGCTG
CAATGATACCGCGACTCCCACGCTCACCGGCTCCAGATTTATCAGCAATAAACCAGCCAGCCGGAAGGGC
CGAGCGCAGAAGTGGTCCTGCAACTTTATCCGCCTCCATCCAGTCTATTAATTGTTGCCGGGAAGCTAGA
GTAAGTAGTTCGCCAGTTAATAGTTTGCGCAACGTTGTTGCCATTGCTACAGGCATCGTGGTGTCACGCT
CGTCGTTTGGTATGGCTTCATTCAGCTCCGGTTCCCAACGATCAAGGCGAGTTACATGATCCCCCATGTT
GTGCAAAAAAGCGGTTAGCTCCTTCGGTCCTCCGATCGTTGTCAGAAGTAAGTTGGCCGCAGTGTTATCA
CTCATGGTTATGGCAGCACTGCATAATTCTCTTACTGTCATGCCATCCGTAAGATGCTTTTCTGTGACTG
GTGAGTACTCAACCAAGTCATTCTGAGAATAGTGTATGCGGCGACCGAGTTGCTCTTGCCCGGCGTCAAT
ACGGGATAATACCGCGCCACATAGCAGAACTTTAAAAGTGCTCATCATTGGAAAACGTTCTTCGGGGCGA
AAACTCTCAAGGATCTTACCGCTGTTGAGATCCAGTTCGATGTAACCCACTCGTGCACCCAACTGATCTT
CAGCATCTTTTACTTTCACCAGCGTTTCTGGGTGAGCAAAAACAGGAAGGCAAAATGCCGCAAAAAAGGG
AATAAGGGCGACACGGAAATGTTGAATACTCATACTCTTCCTTTTTCAATATTATTGAAGCATTTATCAG
GGTTATTGTCTCATGAGCGGATACATATTTGAATGTATTTAGAAAAATAAACAAATAGGGGTTCCGCGCA
CATTTCCCCGAAAAGTGCCACCTGACGTCTAAGAAACCATTATTATCATGACATTAACCTATAAAAATAG
GCGTATCACGAGGCCCTTTCGTCTCGCGCGTTTCGGTGATGACGGTGAAAACCTCTGACACATGCAGCTC
CCGGAGACGGTCACAGCTTGTCTGTAAGCGGATGCCGGGAGCAGACAAGCCCGTCAGGGCGCGTCAGCGG
GTGTTGGCGGGTGTCGGGGCTGGCTTAACTATGCGGCATCAGAGCAGATTGTACTGAGAGTGCACCAATT
TGTTAACCCTAGAAAGATAGTCTGCGTAAAATTGACGCATGCATTCTTGAAATATTGCTCTCTCTTTCTA
AATAGCGCGAATCCGTCGCTGTGCATTTAGGACATCTCAGTCGCCGCTTGGAGCTCCCGTGAGGCGTGCT
TGTCAATGCGGTAAGTGTCACTGATTTTGAACTATAACGACCGCGTGAGTCAAAATGACGCATGATTATC
TTTTACGTGACTTTTAAGATTTAACTCATACGATAATTATATTGTTATTTCATGTTCTACTTACGTGATA
ACTTATTATATATATATTTTCTTGTTATAGATATCATGTACAAAAAAGCAGGCTTTAAAGGAACCAATTC
AGTCGACTGGACCCGGTAC
